>Addgene plasmid #166027 | pATP403red-hENT1 | addgene full sequence | sequence record 328860 | Addgene NGS Result
TCGCGCGTTTCGGTGATGACGGTGAAAACCTCTGACACATGCAGCTCCCGGAGACGGTCACAGCTTGTCT
GTAAGCGGATGCCGGGAGCAGACAAGCCCGTCAGGGCGCGTCAGCGGGTGTTGGCGGGTGTCGGGGCTGG
CTTAACTATGCGGCATCAGAGCAGATTGTACTGAGAGTGCACCATAAATTCCTATTGTGAGGGTCAGTTA
TTTCATCCAGATATAACCCGAGAGGAAACTTCTTAGCGTCTGTTTTCGTACCATAAGGCAGTTCATGAGG
TATATTTTCGTTATTGAAGCCCAGCTCGTGAATGCTTAATGCTGCTGAACTGGTGTCCATGTCGCCTAGC
TACGCAATCTCCACAGGCTGCAAAGGTTTTGTCTCAAGAGCAATGTTATTGTGCACCCCGTAATTGGTCA
ACAAGTTTAATCTGTGCTTGTCCACCAGCTCTGTCGTAACCTTCAGTTCATCGACTATCTGAAGAAATTT
ACTAGGAATAGTGCCATGGTACAGCAACCGAGAATGGCAATTTCTACTCGGGTTCAGCAACGCTGCATAA
ACGCTGTTGGTGCCGTAGACATATTCGAAGATAGGATTATCATTCATAAGTTTCAGAGCAATGTCCTTAT
TCTGGAACTTGGATTTATGGCTCTTTTGGTTTAATTTCGCCTGATTCTTGATCTCCTTTAGCTTCTCGAC
GTGGGCCTTTTTCTTGCCATATGGATCCGCTGCACGGTCCTGTTCCCTAGCATGTACGTGAGCGTATTTC
CTTTTAAACCACGACGCTTTGTCTTCATTCAACGTTTCCCATTGTTTTTTTCTACTATTGCTTTGCTGTG
GGAAAAACTTATCGAAAGATGACGACTTTTTCTTAATTCTCGTTTTAAGAGCTTGGTGAGCGCTAGGAGT
CACTGCCAGGTATCGTTTGAACACGGCATTAGTCAGGGAAGTCATAACACAGTCCTTTCCCGCAATTTTC
TTTTTCTATTACTCTTGGCCTCCTCTAGTACACTCTATATTTTTTTATGCCTCGGTAATGATTTTCATTT
TTTTTTTTCCACCTAGCGGATGACTCTTTTTTTTTCTTAGCGATTGGCATTATCACATAATGAATTATAC
ATTATATAAAGTAATGTGATTTCTTCGAAGAATATACTAAAAAATGAGCAGGCAAGATAAACGAAGGCAA
AGATGACAGAGCAGAAAGCCCTAGTAAAGCGTATTACAAATGAAACCAAGATTCAGATTGCGATCTCTTT
AAAGGGTGGTCCCCTAGCGATAGAGCACTCGATCTTCCCAGAAAAAGAGGCAGAAGCAGTAGCAGAACAG
GCCACACAATCGCAAGTGATTAACGTCCACACAGGTATAGGGTTTCTGGACCATATGATACATGCTCTGG
CCAAGCATTCCGGCTGGTCGCTAATCGTTGAGTGCATTGGTGACTTACACATAGACGACCATCACACCAC
TGAAGACTGCGGGATTGCTCTCGGTCAAGCTTTTAAAGAGGCGCTAGGGGCCGTGCGTGGAGTAAAAAGG
TTTGGATCAGGATTTGCGCCTTTGGATGAGGCACTTTCCAGAGCGGTGGTAGATCTTTCGAACAGGCCGT
ACGCAGTTGTCGAACTTGGTTTGCAAAGGGAGAAAGTAGGAGATCTCTCTTGCGAGATGATCCCGCATTT
TCTTGAAAGCTTTGCAGAGGCTAGCAGAATTACCCTCCACGTTGATTGTCTGCGAGGCAAGAATGATCAT
CACCGTAGTGAGAGTGCGTTCAAGGCTCTTGCGGTTGCCATAAGAGAAGCCACCTCGCCCAATGGTACCA
ACGATGTTCCCTCCACCAAAGGTGTTCTTATGTAGTGACACCGATTATTTAAAGCTGCAGCATACGATAT
ATATACATGTGTATATATGTATACCTATGAATGTCAGTAAGTATGTATACGAACAGTATGATACTGAAGA
TGACAAGGTAATGCATCATTCTATACGTGTCATTCTGAACGAGGCGCGCTTTCCTTTTTTCTTTTTGCTT
TTTCTTTTTTTTTCTCTTGAACTCGACGGATCTATGCGGTGTGAAATACCGCACAGATGCGTAAGGAGAA
AATACCGCATCAGGAAATTGTAAGCGTTAATATTTTGTTAAAATTCGCGTTAAATTTTTGTTAAATCAGC
TCATTTTTTAACCAATAGGCCGAAATCGGCAAAATCCCTTATAAATCAAAAGAATAGACCGAGATAGGGT
[37 nt withheld, positions 2241-2277]
AAAGAACGTGGACTCCAACGTCAAAGG
[49 nt withheld, positions 2305-2353]
T
[91 nt withheld, positions 2355-2445]
G
[124 nt withheld, positions 2447-2570]
CCATTCGCCATTCAGGCTGCGCAACTGTTGGGAAGGGCGATCGGTGCGGGCCTCTTCGCTATTACGCCAG
CTGGCGAAAGGGGGATGTGCTGCAAGGCGATTAAGTTGGGTAACGCCAGGGTTTTCCCAGTCACGACGTT
GTAAAACGACGGCCAGTGAGCGCGCGTAATACGACTCACTATAGGGCGAATTGGGTACCGGGCCCCCCCT
CGAGTTGTCCTCTGAGGACATAAAATACACACCGAGATTCATCAACTCATTGCTGGAGTTAGCATATCTA
CAATTGGGTGAAATGGGGAGCGATTTGCAGGCATTTGCTCGGCATGCCGGTAGAGGTGTGGTCAATAAGA
GCGACCTCATGCTATACCTGAGAAAGCAACCTGACCTACAGGAAAGAGTTACTCAAGAATAAGAATTTTC
GTTTTAAAACCTAAGAGTCACTTTAAAATTTGTATACACTTATTTTTTTTATAACTTATTTAATAATAAA
AATCATAAATCATAAGAAATTCGCGGCCGGCCGTTTAAACCCTAGGTGTATATGAGATAGTTGATTGTAT
GCTTGGTATAGCTTGAAATATTGTGCAGAAAAAGAAACAAGGAAGAAAGGGAACGAGAACAATGACGAGG
AAACAAAAGATTAATAATTGCAGGTCTATTTATACTTGATAGCAAGACAGCAAACTTTTTTTTATTTCAA
ATTCAAGTAACTGGAAGGAAGGCCGTATACCGTTGCTCATTAGAGAGTAGTGTGCGTGAATGAAGGAAGG
AAAAAGTTTCGTGTGCTTCGAGATACCCCTCATCAGCTCTGGAACAACGACATCTGTTGGTGCTGTCTTT
GTCGTTAATTTTTTCCTTTAGTGTCTTCCATCATTTTTTTGTCATTGCGGATATGGTGAGACAACAACGG
GGGAGAGAGAAAAGAAAAAAAAAGAAAAGAAGTTGCATGCGCCTATTATTACTTCAATAGATGGCAAATG
GAAAAAGGGTAGTGAAACTTCGATATGATGATGGCTATCAAGTCTAGGGCTACAGTATTAGTTCGTTATG
TACCACCATCAATGAGGCAGTGTAATTGGTGTAGTCTTGTTTAGCCCATTATGTCTTGTCTGGTATCTGT
TCTATTGTATATCTCCCCTCCGCCACCTACATGTTAGGGAGACCAACGAAGGTATTATAGGAATCCCGAT
GTATGGGTTTGGTTGCCAGAAAAGAGGAAGTCCATATTGTACACCCCCGCGGGAATAAAAAACACGCTTT
TTCAGTTCGAGTTTATCATTATCAATACTGCCATTTCAAAGAATACGTAAATAATTAATAGTAGTGATTT
TCCTAACTTTATTTAGTCAAAAAATTAGCCTTTTAATTCTGCTGTAACCCGTACATGCCCAAAATAGGGG
GCGGGTTACACAGAATATATAACATCGTAGGTGTCTGGGTGAACAGTTTATTCCTGGCATCCACTAAATA
TAATGGAGCCCGCTTTTTAAGCTGGCATCCAGAAAAAAAAAGAATCCCAGCACCAAAATATTGTTTTCTT
CACCAACCATCAGTTCATAGGTCCATTCTCTTAGCGCAACTACAGAGAACAGGGGCACAAACAGGCAAAA
AACGGGCACAACCTCAATGGAGTGATGCAACCTGCCTGGAGTAAATGATGACACAAGGCAATTGACCCAC
GCATGTATCTATCTCATTTTCTTACACCTTCTATTACCTTCTGCTCTCTCTGATTTGGAAAAAGCTGAAA
AAAAAGGTTGAAACCAGTTCCCTGAAATTATTCCCCTACTTGACTAATAAGTATATAAAGACGGTAGGTA
TTGATTGTAATTCTGTAAATCTATTTCTTAAACTTCTTAAATTCTACTTTTATAGTTAGTCTTTTTTTTA
GTTTTAAAACACCAAGAACTTAGTTTCGAATAAACACACATAAACAAACAAAGTCGAATGACAACCAGTC
ACCAGCCTCAGGACAGATACAAAGCTGTCTGGCTTATCTTCTTCATGCTGGGTCTGGGAACGCTGCTCCC
GTGGAATTTTTTCATGACGGCCACTCAGTATTTCACAAACCGCCTGGACATGTCCCAGAATGTGTCCTTG
GTCACTGCTGAACTGAGCAAGGACGCCCAGGCGTCAGCCGCCCCTGCAGCACCCTTGCCTGAGCGGAACT
CTCTCAGTGCCATCTTCAGCAATGTCGTGACCCTATGTGCCATGCTGCCCCTGCTGTTATTCACCTACCT
CAACTCCTTCCTGCATCAGAGGATCCCCCAGTCCGTACGGATCCTGGGCAGCCTGGTGGCCATCCTGCTG
GTGTTTCTGATCACTGCCATCCTGGTGAAGGTGCAGCTGGATGCTCTGCCCTTCTTTGTCATCACCATGA
TCAAGATCGTGCTCATTAATTCATTTGGTGCCATCCTGCAGGGCAGCCTGTTTGGTCTGGCTGGCCTTCT
GCCTGCCAGCTACACGGCCCCCATCATGAGTGGCCAGGGCCTAGCAGGCTTCTTTGCCTCCGTGGCCATG
ATCTGCGCTATTGCCAGTGGCTCGGAGCTATCAGAAAGTGCCTTCGGCTACTTTATCACAGCCTGTGCTG
TTATCATTTTGACCATCATCTGTTACCTGGGCCTGCCCCGCCTGGAATTCTACCGCTACTACCAGCAGCT
CAAGCTTGAAGGACCCGGGGAGCAGGAGACCAAGTCGGACCTCATTAGCAAAGGAGAGGAGCCAAGAGCA
GGCAAAGAGGAATCTGGAGTTTCAGTCTCCAACTCTCAGCCCACCAATGAAAGCCACTCTATCAAAGCCA
TCCTGAAAAATATCTCAGTCCTGGCTTTCTCTGTCTGCTTCATCTTCACTATCACCATTGGGATGTTTCC
AGCCGTGACTGTTGAGGTCAAGTCCAGCATCGCAGGCAGCAGCACCTGGGAACGTTACTTCATTCCTGTG
TCCTGTTTCTTGACTTTCAATATCTTTGACTGGTTGGGCCGGAGCCTCACAGCTGTATTCATGTGGCCTG
GGAAGGACAGCCGCTGGCTGCCAAGCCTGGTGCTGGCCCGGCTGGTGTTTGTGCCACTGCTGCTGCTGTG
CAACATTAAGCCCCGCCGCTACCTGACTGTGGTCTTCGAGCACGATGCCTGGTTCATCTTCTTCATGGCT
GCCTTTGCCTTCTCCAACGGCTACCTCGCCAGCCTCTGCATGTGCTTCGGGCCCAAGAAAGTGAAGCCAG
CTGAGGCAGGGACCGCAGGAGCCATCATGGCCTTCTTCCTGTGTCTGGGTCTGGCACTGGGGGCTGTTTT
CTCCTTCCTGTTCCGGGCAATTGTGTAATCGACACGCGTGCGGCCGCGTGAATTTACTTTAAATCTTGCA
TTTAAATAAATTTTCTTTTTATAGCTTTATGACTTAGTTTCAATTTATATACTATTTTAATGACATTTTC
GATTCATTGATTGAAAGCTTTGTGTTTTTTCTTGATGCGCTATTGCATTGTTCTTGTCTTTTTCGCCACA
TGTAATATCTGTAGTAGATACCTGATACATTGTGGATGCTGAGTGAAATTTTAGTTAATAATGGAGGCGC
TCTTAATAATTTTGGGGATATTGGCTTTTTTTTTTAAAGTTTACAAATGAATTTTTTCCGCCAGGATTTA
ATTAAAAAGATGCCGATTTGGGCGCGAATCCTTTATTTTGGCTTCACCCTCATACTATTATCAGGGCCAG
AAAAAGGAAGTGTTTCCCTCCTTCTTGAATTGATGTTACCCTCATAAAGCACGTGGCCTCTTATCGAGAA
AGAAATTACCGTCGCTCGTGATTTGTTTGCAAAAAGAACAAAACTGAAAAAACCCAGACACGCTCGACTT
CCTGTCTTCCTATTGATTGCAGCTTCCAATTTCGTCACACAACAAGGTCCTAGCGACGGCTCACAGGTTT
TGTAACAAGCAATCGAAGGTTCTGGAATGGCGGGAAAGGGTTTAGTACCACATGCTATGATGCCCACTGT
GATCTCCAGAGCAAAGTTCGTTCGATCGTACTGTTACTCTCTCTCTTTCAAACAGAATTGTCCGAATCGT
GTGACAACAACAGCCTGTTCTCACACACTCTTTTCTTCTAACCAAGGGGGTGGTTTAGTTTAGTAGAACC
TCGTGAAACTTACATTTACATATATATAAACTTGCATAAATTGGTCAATGCAAGAAATACATATTTGGTC
TTTTCTAATTCGTAGTTTTTCAAGTTCTTAGATGCTTTCTTTTTCTCTTTTTTACAGATCATCAAGGAAG
TAATTATCTACTTTTTACAACAAATATAAAACCCCGGGGGCGCGCCGAAATAAATTGAATTGAATTGAAA
TCGATAGATCAATTTTTTTCTTTTCTCTTTCCCCATCCTTTACGCTAAAATAATAGTTTATTTTATTTTT
TGAATATTTTTTATTTATATACGTATATATAGACTATTATTTATCTTTTAATGATTATTAAGATTTTTAT
TAAAAAAAAATTCGCTCCTCTTTTAATGCCTTTATGCAGTTTTTTTTTCCCATTCGATATTTCTATGTTC
GGGTTCAGCGTATTTTAAGTTTAATAACTCGAAAATTCTGCGTTCGTTAAAGCTGAGCTCCAGCTTTTGT
TCCCTTTAGTGAGGGTTAATTGCGCGCTTGGCGTAATCATGGTCATAGCTGTTTCCTGTGTGAAATTGTT
ATCCGCTCACAATTCCACACAACATACGAGCCGGAAGCATAAAGTGTAAAGCCTGGGGTGCCTAATGAGT
GAGCTAACTCACATTAATTGCGTTGCGCTCACTGCCCGCTTTCCAGTCGGGAAACCTGTCGTGCCAGCTG
CATTAATGAATCGGCCAACGCGCGGGGAGAGGCGGTTTGCGTATTGGGCGCTCTTCCGCTTCCTCGCTCA
CTGACTCGCTGCGCTCGGTCGTTCGGCTGCGGCGAGCGGTATCAGCTCACTCAAAGGCGGTAATACGGTT
ATCCACAGAATCAGGGGATAACGCAGGAAAGAACATGTGAGCAAAAGGCCAGCAAAAGGCCAGGAACCGT
AAAAAGGCCGCGTTGCTGGCGTTTTTCCATAGGCTCCGCCCCCCTGACGAGCATCACAAAAATCGACGCT
CAAGTCAGAGGTGGCGAAACCCGACAGGACTATAAAGATACCAGGCGTTTCCCCCTGGAAGCTCCCTCGT
GCGCTCTCCTGTTCCGACCCTGCCGCTTACCGGATACCTGTCCGCCTTTCTCCCTTCGGGAAGCGTGGCG
CTTTCTCATAGCTCACGCTGTAGGTATCTCAGTTCGGTGTAGGTCGTTCGCTCCAAGCTGGGCTGTGTGC
ACGAACCCCCCGTTCAGCCCGACCGCTGCGCCTTATCCGGTAACTATCGTCTTGAGTCCAACCCGGTAAG
ACACGACTTATCGCCACTGGCAGCAGCCACTGGTAACAGGATTAGCAGAGCGAGGTATGTAGGCGGTGCT
ACAGAGTTCTTGAAGTGGTGGCCTAACTACGGCTACACTAGAAGAACAGTATTTGGTATCTGCGCTCTGC
TGAAGCCAGTTACCTTCGGAAAAAGAGTTGGTAGCTCTTGATCCGGCAAACAAACCACCGCTGGTAGCGG
TGGTTTTTTTGTTTGCAAGCAGCAGATTACGCGCAGAAAAAAAGGATCTCAAGAAGATCCTTTGATCTTT
TCTACGGGGTCTGACGCTCAGTGGAACGAAAACTCACGTTAAGGGATTTTGGTCATGAGATTATCAAAAA
GGATCTTCACCTAGATCCTTTTAAATTAAAAATGAAGTTTTAAATCAATCTAAAGTATATATGAGTAAAC
TTGGTCTGACAGTTACCAATGCTTAATCAGTGAGGCACCTATCTCAGCGATCTGTCTATTTCGTTCATCC
ATAGTTGCCTGACTCCCCGTCGTGTAGATAACTACGATACGGGAGGGCTTACCATCTGGCCCCAGTGCTG
CAATGATACCGCGAGACCCACGCTCACCGGCTCCAGATTTATCAGCAATAAACCAGCCAGCCGGAAGGGC
CGAGCGCAGAAGTGGTCCTGCAACTTTATCCGCCTCCATCCAGTCTATTAATTGTTGCCGGGAAGCTAGA
GTAAGTAGTTCGCCAGTTAATAGTTTGCGCAACGTTGTTGCCATTGCTACAGGCATCGTGGTGTCACGCT
CGTCGTTTGGTATGGCTTCATTCAGCTCCGGTTCCCAACGATCAAGGCGAGTTACATGATCCCCCATGTT
GTGCAAAAAAGCGGTTAGCTCCTTCGGTCCTCCGATCGTTGTCAGAAGTAAGTTGGCCGCAGTGTTATCA
CTCATGGTTATGGCAGCACTGCATAATTCTCTTACTGTCATGCCATCCGTAAGATGCTTTTCTGTGACTG
GTGAGTACTCAACCAAGTCATTCTGAGAATAGTGTATGCGGCGACCGAGTTGCTCTTGCCCGGCGTCAAT
ACGGGATAATACCGCGCCACATAGCAGAACTTTAAAAGTGCTCATCATTGGAAAACGTTCTTCGGGGCGA
AAACTCTCAAGGATCTTACCGCTGTTGAGATCCAGTTCGATGTAACCCACTCGTGCACCCAACTGATCTT
CAGCATCTTTTACTTTCACCAGCGTTTCTGGGTGAGCAAAAACAGGAAGGCAAAATGCCGCAAAAAAGGG
AATAAGGGCGACACGGAAATGTTGAATACTCATACTCTTCCTTTTTCAATATTATTGAAGCATTTATCAG
GGTTATTGTCTCATGAGCGGATACATATTTGAATGTATTTAGAAAAATAAACAAATAGGGGTTCCGCGCA
CATTTCCCCGAAAAGTGCCACCTGACGTCTAAGAAACCATTATTATCATGACATTAACCTATAAAAATAG
GCGTATCACGAGGCCCTTTCGTC
Features (pLannotate 1.2.2; 23 found; start..end, strand, type, name):
    137..186     +  misc_feature   bom (fragment): basis of mobility region from pBR322
    194..955     -  CDS            MRM1 (fragment): MRM1_YEAST - Also known as PET56 From Saccharomyces cerevisiae (strain ATCC 204508 / S288c) (Baker's yeast).
   1005..1192    +  promoter       HIS3 promoter: S. cerevisiae HIS3
   1193..1852    +  CDS            HIS3: HIS7_YEAST - Experimental evidence at protein level: Swiss-Prot protein existence level 1. From Saccharomyces cerevisiae (strain ATCC 204508 / S288c) (Baker's yeast).
   2063..2114    +  misc_feature   bom (fragment): basis of mobility region from pBR322
   2142..2570    -  rep_origin     f1 ori (sequence partly withheld): f1 bacteriophage origin of replication; arrow indicates direction of (+) strand synthesis
   2574..2729    -  CDS            lacZα (fragment): LacZα fragment of β-galactosidase; lacZ fragment
   2737..2755    +  promoter       T7 promoter: promoter for bacteriophage T7 RNA polymerase
   2764..2784    -  misc_feature   MCS (fragment): pBluescript multiple cloning site
   2897..3084    -  terminator     ADH1 terminator: S. cerevisiae ADH1; transcription terminator for the S. cerevisiae alcohol dehydrogenase 1 (ADH1) gene
   3119..3515    -  promoter       ADH1 promoter: S. cerevisiae ADH1; promoter for alcohol dehydrogenase 1
   3846..4512    +  promoter       GAP promoter: S. cerevisiae TDH3; promoter for glyceraldehyde-3-phosphate dehydrogenase
   4518..5885    +  CDS            SLC29A1: S29A1_HUMAN - Also known as ENT1. Experimental evidence at protein level: Swiss-Prot protein existence level 1. Mediates both influx and efflux of nucleosides across the membrane (equilibrative transporter). It is sensitive (ES) to low concentrations of the inhibitor nitrobenzylmercaptopurine riboside (NBMPR) and is sodium-independent. It has a higher affinity for adenosine. Inhibited by dipyridamole and dilazep (anticancer chemotherapeutics drugs). From Homo sapiens (Human).
   6894..7164    +  terminator     PGK1 terminator: S. cerevisae PGK1; transcription terminator for 3-phosphoglycerate kinase gene
   7193..7211    -  promoter       T3 promoter: promoter for bacteriophage T3 RNA polymerase
   7256..7272    -  protein_bind   lac operator: The lac repressor binds to the lac operator to inhibit transcription in E. coli. This inhibition can be relieved by adding lactose or isopropyl-β-D-thiogalactopyranoside (IPTG). lac repressor encoded by lacI
   7280..7310    -  promoter       lac promoter: promoter for the E. coli lac operon
   7325..7346    -  protein_bind   CAP binding site: CAP binding activates transcription in the presence of cAMP. E. coli catabolite activator protein
   7359..7451    -  CDS            lacI (fragment): lac repressor; lacI; The lac repressor binds to the lac operator to inhibit transcription in E. coli. This inhibition can be relieved by adding lactose or isopropyl-β-D-thiogalactopyranoside (IPTG).
   7634..8222    -  rep_origin     ori: high-copy-number ColE1/pMB1/pBR322/pUC origin of replication
   8393..9253    -  CDS            AmpR: β-lactamase; bla; confers resistance to ampicillin, carbenicillin, and related antibiotics
   9254..9358    -  promoter       AmpR promoter: bla
   9453..35      +  CDS            rop (fragment) (across the origin): Rop protein, which maintains plasmids at low copy number; rop
