[The description below was written by a language model from this plasmid's Addgene catalogue record and pLannotate feature annotations shown in this document.]
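Description:
pATP403red-hENT1 is a 9,453 bp yeast expression plasmid built on the pATP403red backbone and designed to produce human equilibrative nucleoside transporter 1 (hENT1, the SLC29A1 gene product) in Saccharomyces cerevisiae. It is propagated in E. coli through a high-copy ColE1/pUC-type origin with ampicillin resistance (AmpR under its own bla promoter). It also retains pBluescript-style elements: an f1 origin, a lacZα fragment, lac promoter/operator sequences and flanking T7 and T3 promoters. Selection in yeast relies on the HIS3 auxotrophic marker driven by its native promoter, with an adjacent fragment of the neighbouring MRM1/PET56 gene carried along. No yeast replication origin (2μ or CEN/ARS) appears in the feature table. This would be consistent with an integrating vector, although the record does not state the mode of maintenance.

The hENT1 coding sequence sits directly downstream of the strong constitutive TDH3 (GAP) promoter. The nearest annotated terminator on the same strand is the PGK1 terminator, but roughly 1 kb between the end of the coding sequence and that terminator is unannotated, so the record does not show what lies there or which element actually terminates the hENT1 transcript. A separate ADH1 promoter and ADH1 terminator pair lies on the opposite strand with no coding sequence annotated between them, suggesting an unoccupied second expression slot in a multi-cassette backbone.

hENT1 mediates sodium-independent, bidirectional movement of nucleosides across the membrane. The hENT1 gene was subcloned from an earlier deposited plasmid by ligation-independent cloning. The construct comes from synthetic biology work on a platform for directed evolution of yeast genetic switches, though the record does not spell out the transporter's exact role in that system.
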