Addgene plasmid #166027: pATP403red-hENT1
Purpose: Expresses human equilibrative nucleoside transporter 1 (hENT1)
Depositing lab: Jun Ishii. Depositing organization: Kobe University. Publication: Robust and flexible platform for directed evolution of yeast genetic switches. Tominaga M, Nozaki K, Umeno D, Ishii J, Kondo A. Nat Commun. 2021 Mar 23;12(1):1846. doi: 10.1038/s41467-021-22134-y. PubMed 33758180.
Backbone
  Vector backbone: pATP403red
  Total vector size (bp): 9453
  Vector type: Yeast Expression, Synthetic Biology
  Selectable markers: HIS3
Growth in bacteria
  Bacterial resistance: Ampicillin, 100 μg/mL
  Growth temperature: 37°C
  Growth strain: DH5alpha
  Copy number: High Copy
Gene/Insert
  Gene/Insert name: human equilibrative nucleoside transporter 1 (alt name: hENT1)
  Species: H. sapiens (human)
  Entrez Gene: SLC29A1 (a.k.a. AUG, ENT1, hENT1)
  Promoter: pTDH3
  Cloning method: Ligation Independent Cloning
  Sequencing primers: 5′ M13/pUC Forward, T7; 3′ M13/pUC Reverse
Resource information
  A portion of this plasmid was derived from a plasmid made by: Nick Rhind (hENT1)
Terms and licenses: Academic/Nonprofit Terms; Industry Terms: Not Available to Industry
Depositor comments: hENT1 gene was cloned from addgene plasmid pFS181 (#12536, Depositor: Nick Rhind)
How to cite: pATP403red-hENT1 was a gift from Jun Ishii (Addgene plasmid # 166027 ; http://n2t.net/addgene:166027 ; RRID:Addgene_166027)
